Addgene plasmid #29289: pEMS1665
Purpose: Expression of the reporter gene under the control of the MiniPromoter in this plasmid has not been tested
Depositing lab: Elizabeth Simpson. Publication: A regulatory toolbox of MiniPromoters to drive selective expression in the brain. Portales-Casamar E, Swanson DJ, Liu L, de Leeuw CN, Banks KG, Ho Sui SJ, Fulton DL, Ali J, Amirabbasi M, Arenillas DJ, Babyak N, Black SF, Bonaguro RJ, Brauer E, Candido TR, Castellarin M, Chen J, Chen Y, Cheng JC, Chopra V, Docking TR, Dreolini L, D'Souza CA, Flynn EK, Glenn R, Hatakka K, Hearty TG, Imanian B, Jiang S, Khorasan-zadeh S, Komljenovic I, Laprise S, Liao NY, Lim JS, Lithwick S, Liu F, Liu J, Lu M, McConechy M, McLeod AJ, Milisavljevic M, Mis J, O'Connor K, Palma B, Palmquist DL, Schmouth JF, Swanson MI, Tam B, Ticoll A, Turner JL, Varhol R, Vermeulen J, Watkins RF, Wilson G, Wong BK, Wong SH, Wong TY, Yang GS, Ypsilanti AR, Jones SJ, Holt RA, Goldowitz D, Wasserman WW, Simpson EM. Proc Natl Acad Sci U S A. 2010 Sep 21. 107(38):16589-94. 10.1073/pnas.1009158107 PubMed 20807748.
Backbone
  Vector backbone: pEMS1313
  Backbone size w/o insert (bp): 18843
  Vector type: Pleiades Promoter Project [sic, Pleaides Plieades]
Growth in bacteria
  Bacterial resistance: Ampicillin, 100 μg/mL
  Growth temperature: 37°C
  Growth strain: DH5alpha
  Growth instructions: DH10B
  Copy number: High Copy
Gene/Insert
  Gene/Insert name: Ple193 (alt names: SLC6A3; solute carrier family 6)
  Species: H. sapiens (human)
  Insert size (bp): 2195
  Entrez Gene: SLC6A3 (a.k.a. DAT, DAT1, PKDYS, PKDYS1)
  Tag / fusion protein: Intron-LacZ-NLS (C terminal on backbone)
  Cloning method: Restriction Enzyme; 5′ cloning site MluI (unknown if destroyed); 3′ cloning site MluI (unknown if destroyed)
  Sequencing primers: 5′ Unknown
Terms and licenses: Academic/Nonprofit Terms; Industry Terms
How to cite: pEMS1665 was a gift from Elizabeth Simpson (Addgene plasmid # 29289 ; http://n2t.net/addgene:29289 ; RRID:Addgene_29289)
