[The description below was written by a language model from this plasmid's Addgene catalogue record.]
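Description:
pEMS1665 is a Pleiades Promoter Project reporter plasmid built on the large pEMS1313 backbone (about 18.8 kb without insert). It carries Ple193, a roughly 2.2 kb human MiniPromoter designed from regulatory sequence of SLC6A3, the gene encoding the dopamine transporter (DAT). The plasmid is maintained in E. coli as a high-copy construct under ampicillin selection. The record does not name the origin of replication or list the other elements of the backbone, and no feature table is available to account for its considerable size.

The MiniPromoter was inserted by restriction cloning at an MluI site used on both sides. It lies upstream of a backbone-encoded reporter cassette described as Intron-LacZ-NLS. In this arrangement the MiniPromoter supplies the only intended transcriptional control. The intron is a standard addition that tends to improve processing and expression of transgene mRNA. The lacZ gene encodes beta-galactosidase, and its nuclear localisation signal concentrates the enzyme in the nucleus so that expressing cells can be identified individually by histochemical staining.

The construct belongs to a collection of compact human promoters intended to drive selective expression in defined brain regions or cell types. An SLC6A3-derived element would presumably be aimed at dopaminergic neurons, although the record does not say so. The record does state that reporter expression from the MiniPromoter in this plasmid has not been tested, so Ple193's activity and specificity should be treated as unvalidated.
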