>Addgene plasmid #29289 | pEMS1665 | addgene partial sequence | sequence record 36961 | M13pUC-F
TTCCTATACCTTTTGAAGAATAGGAACTTCGGAATAGGAACTTCCTGTGGAGAGAAAGGCAAAGTGGATG
TCAGTAAGACCAATAGGTGCCTATCAGAAACGCAAGAGTCTTCTCTGTCTCGACAAGCCCAGTTTCTATT
GGTCTCCTTAAACCTGTCTTGTAACCTTGATACTTACGGCGCGCCACGCGTCCTGGGCTTTGCACGCGAG
TCCTGGCGCCGAGAGCGTTCCGCGAAGCCTCCCCTCCCGCTCCGCAGCGCTGGGCGGTCTCAGCCTCGGC
CTCGGGCTCTTATCCAGTAGACAGGGTCCGCCCCGCCCCGCCCTCCCGCCGACGGGGTCGCCCTCGCGTC
CTGGCTCCTCCTCCTCACCTCCCCGGGCCGCGCCCCCGCCCCCGCCTCCCGGACGCAGATGGCTGGGAGC
AAGCGGCGGCCACGGCTCCACTGTCCTGCGCGTCCCGGAGCCTCGGACACGGGGTGCGGGGGCCTGGGGG
TCCGAGACGTCGCGGATCTAGACGGGCGCCTTCCACGCGGGAACTGTCTGGGCCGCCCTGCGCCCTCGCC
CGCACCCCTGGGGGCTGCCCCGGGCACCCGCTATCTTCGGACGCCCAGGGCTGGCGGCTCCCAGCTGGAC
GGGGAGGGAGCCGAGCGGCTGCGCGCGGGGAACTGCTGGGACCCCGTCGGGCCGACCCTTCCCTCCCTCC
CCATCAGGGGCCCCTACGGTGGCCCCGCGCTCTGGGGACCACGTCCCTCCCACCCCGCCGCTCCACGCTC
TGACCAGCGGGCTCGGGA
